>Addgene plasmid #147681 | pnEA-NpM-NcPAN3_234-656-GW-mut_U | depositor full sequence | sequence record 290128 | Full Sequence
TTCTTGAAGACGAAAGGGCCTCGTGATACGCCTATTTTTATAGGTTAATGTCATGATAATAATGGTTTCT
TAGACGTCAGGTGGCACTTTTCGGGGAAATGTGCGCGGAACCCCTATTTGTTTATTTTTCTAAATACATT
CAAATATGTATCCGCTCATGAGACAATAACCCTGATAAATGCTTCAATAATATTGAAAAAGGAAGAGTAT
GAGTATTCAACATTTCCGTGTCGCCCTTATTCCCTTTTTTGCGGCATTTTGCCTTCCTGTTTTTGCTCAC
CCAGAAACGCTGGTGAAAGTAAAAGATGCTGAAGATCAGTTGGGTGCACGAGTGGGTTACATCGAACTGG
ATCTCAACAGCGGTAAGATCCTTGAGAGTTTTCGCCCCGAAGAACGTTTTCCAATGATGAGCACTTTTAA
AGTTCTGCTATGTGGCGCGGTATTATCCCGTGTTGACGCCGGGCAAGAGCAACTCGGTCGCCGCATACAC
TATTCTCAGAATGACTTGGTTGAGTACTCACCAGTCACAGAAAAGCATCTTACGGATGGCATGACAGTAA
GAGAATTATGCAGTGCTGCCATAACCATGAGTGATAACACTGCGGCCAACTTACTTCTGACAACGATCGG
AGGACCGAAGGAGCTAACCGCTTTTTTGCACAACATGGGGGATCATGTAACTCGCCTTGATCGTTGGGAA
CCGGAGCTGAATGAAGCCATACCAAACGACGAGCGTGACACCACGATGCCTGCAGCAATGGCAACAACGT
TGCGCAAACTATTAACTGGCGAACTACTTACTCTAGCTTCCCGGCAACAATTAATAGACTGGATGGAGGC
GGATAAAGTTGCAGGACCACTTCTGCGCTCGGCCCTTCCGGCTGGCTGGTTTATTGCTGATAAATCTGGA
GCCGGTGAGCGTGGGTCTCGCGGTATCATTGCAGCACTGGGGCCAGATGGTAAGCCCTCCCGTATCGTAG
TTATCTACACGACGGGGAGTCAGGCAACTATGGATGAACGAAATAGACAGATCGCTGAGATAGGTGCCTC
ACTGATTAAGCATTGGTAACTGTCAGACCAAGTTTACTCATATATACTTTAGATTGATTTAAAACTTCAT
TTTTAATTTAAAAGGATCTAGGTGAAGATCCTTTTTGATAATCTCATGACCAAAATCCCTTAACGTGAGT
TTTCGTTCCACTGAGCGTCAGACCCCGTAGAAAAGATCAAAGGATCTTCTTGAGATCCTTTTTTTCTGCG
CGTAATCTGCTGCTTGCAAACAAAAAAACCACCGCTACCAGCGGTGGTTTGTTTGCCGGATCAAGAGCTA
CCAACTCTTTTTCCGAAGGTAACTGGCTTCAGCAGAGCGCAGATACCAAATACTGTCCTTCTAGTGTAGC
CGTAGTTAGGCCACCACTTCAAGAACTCTGTAGCACCGCCTACATACCTCGCTCTGCTAATCCTGTTACC
AGTGGCTGCTGCCAGTGGCGATAAGTCGTGTCTTACCGGGTTGGACTCAAGACGATAGTTACCGGATAAG
GCGCAGCGGTCGGGCTGAACGGGGGGTTCGTGCACACAGCCCAGCTTGGAGCGAACGACCTACACCGAAC
TGAGATACCTACAGCGTGAGCTATGAGAAAGCGCCACGCTTCCCGAAGGGAGAAAGGCGGACAGGTATCC
GGTAAGCGGCAGGGTCGGAACAGGAGAGCGCACGAGGGAGCTTCCAGGGGGAAACGCCTGGTATCTTTAT
AGTCCTGTCGGGTTTCGCCACCTCTGACTTGAGCGTCGATTTTTGTGATGCTCGTCAGGGGGGCGGAGCC
TATGGAAAAACGCCAGCAACGCGGCCTTTTTACGGTTCCTGGCCTTTTGCTGGCCTTTTGCTCACATGTT
CTTTCCTGCGTTATCCCCTGATTCTGTGGATAACCGTATTACCGCCTTTGAGTGAGCTGATACCGCTCGC
CGCAGCCGAACGACCGAGCGCAGCGAGTCAGTGAGCGAGGAAGCGGAAGAGCGCCTGATGCGGTATTTTC
TCCTTACGCATCTGTGCGGTATTTCACACCGCATATATGGTGCACTCTCAGTACAATCTGCTCTGATGCC
GCATAGTTAAGCCAGTATACACTCCGCTATCGCTACGTGACTGGGTCATGGCTGCGCCCCGACACCCGCC
AACACCCGCTGACGCGCCCTGACGGGCTTGTCTGCTCCCGGCATCCGCTTACAGACAAGCTGTGACCGTC
TCCGGGAGCTGCATGTGTCAGAGGTTTTCACCGTCATCACCGAAACGCGCGAGGCAGCTGCGGTAAAGCT
CATCAGCGTGGTCGTGAAGCGATTCACAGATGTCTGCCTGTTCATCCGCGTCCAGCTCGTTGAGTTTCTC
CAGAAGCGTTAATGTCTGGCTTCTGATAAAGCGGGCCATGTTAAGGGCGGTTTTTTCCTGTTTGGTCACT
GATGCCTCCGTGTAAGGGGGATTTCTGTTCATGGGGGTAATGATACCGATGAAACGAGAGAGGATGCTCA
CGATACGGGTTACTGATGATGAACATGCCCGGTTACTGGAACGTTGTGAGGGTAAACAACTGGCGGTATG
GATGCGGCGGGACCAGAGAAAAATCACTCAGGGTCAATGCCAGCGCTTCGTTAATACAGATGTAGGTGTT
CCACAGGGTAGCCAGCAGCATCCTGCGATGCAGATCCGGAACATAATGGTGCAGGGCGCTGACTTCCGCG
TTTCCAGACTTTACGAAACACGGAAACCGAAGACCATTCATGTTGTTGCTCAGGTCGCAGACGTTTTGCA
GCAGCAGTCGCTTCACGTTCGCTCGCGTATCGGTGATTCATTCTGCTAACCAGTAAGGCAACCCCGCCAG
CCTAGCCGGGTCCTCAACGACAGGAGCACGATCATGCGCACCCGTGGCCAGGACCCAACGCTGCCCGAGA
TGCGCCGCGTGCGGCTGCTGGAGATGGCGGACGCGATGGATATGTTCTGCCAAGGGTTGGTTTGCGCATT
CACAGTTCTCCGCAAGAATTGATTGGCTCCAATTCTTGGAGTGGTGAATCCGTTAGCGAGGTGCCGCCGG
CTTCCATTCAGGTCGAGGTGGCCCGGCTCCATGCACCGCGACGCAACGCGGGGAGGCAGACAAGGTATAG
GGCGGCGCCTACAATCCATGCCAACCCGTTCCATGTGCTCGCCGAGGCGGCATAAATCGCCGTGACGATC
AGCGGTCCAGTGATCGAAGTTAGGCTGGTAAGAGCCGCGAGCGATCCTTGAAGCTGTCCCTGATGGTCGT
CATCTACCTGCCTGGACAGCATGGCCTGCAACGCGGGCATCCCGATGCCGCCGGAAGCGAGAAGAATCAT
AATGGGGAAGGCCATCCAGCCTCGCGTCGCGAACGCCAGCAAGACGTAGCCCAGCGCGTCGGCCGCCATG
CCGGCGATAATGGCCTGCTTCTCGCCGAAACGTTTGGTGGCGGGACCAGTGACGAAGGCTTGAGCGAGGG
CGTGCAAGATTCCGAATACCGCAAGCGACAGGCCGATCATCGTCGCGCTCCAGCGAAAGCGGTCCTCGCC
GAAAATGACCCAGAGCGCTGCCGGCACCTGTCCTACGAGTTGCATGATAAAGAAGACAGTCATAAGTGCG
GCGACGATAGTCATGCCCCGCGCCCACCGGAAGGAGCTGACTGGGTTGAAGGCTCTCAAGGGCATCGGTC
GAGATCCCGGTGCCTAATGAGTGAGCTAACTTACATTAATTGCGTTGCGCTCACTGCCCGCTTTCCAGTC
GGGAAACCTGTCGTGCCAGCTGCATTAATGAATCGGCCAACGCGCGGGGAGAGGCGGTTTGCGTATTGGG
CGCCAGGGTGGTTTTTCTTTTCACCAGTGAGACGGGCAACAGCTGATTGCCCTTCACCGCCTGGCCCTGA
GAGAGTTGCAGCAAGCGGTCCACGCTGGTTTGCCCCAGCAGGCGAAAATCCTGTTTGATGGTGGTTAACG
GCGGGATATAACATGAGCTGTCTTCGGTATCGTCGTATCCCACTACCGAGATATCCGCACCAACGCGCAG
CCCGGACTCGGTAATGGCGCGCATTGCGCCCAGCGCCATCTGATCGTTGGCAACCAGCATCGCAGTGGGA
ACGATGCCCTCATTCAGCATTTGCATGGTTTGTTGAAAACCGGACATGGCACTCCAGTCGCCTTCCCGTT
CCGCTATCGGCTGAATTTGATTGCGAGTGAGATATTTATGCCAGCCAGCCAGACGCAGACGCGCCGAGAC
AGAACTTAATGGGCCCGCTAACAGCGCGATTTGCTGGTGACCCAATGCGACCAGATGCTCCACGCCCAGT
CGCGTACCGTCTTCATGGGAGAAAATAATACTGTTGATGGGTGTCTGGTCAGAGACATCAAGAAATAACG
CCGGAACATTAGTGCAGGCAGCTTCCACAGCAATGGCATCCTGGTCATCCAGCGGATAGTTAATGATCAG
CCCACTGACGCGTTGCGCGAGAAGATTGTGCACCGCCGCTTTACAGGCTTCGACGCCGCTTCGTTCTACC
ATCGACACCACCACGCTGGCACCCAGTTGATCGGCGCGAGATTTAATCGCCGCGACAATTTGCGACGGCG
CGTGCAGGGCCAGACTGGAGGTGGCAACGCCAATCAGCAACGACTGTTTGCCCGCCAGTTGTTGTGCCAC
GCGGTTGGGAATGTAATTCAGCTCCGCCATCGCCGCTTCCACTTTTTCCCGCGTTTTCGCAGAAACGTGG
CTGGCCTGGTTCACCACGCGGGAAACGGTCTGATAAGAGACACCGGCATACTCTGCGACATCGTATAACG
TTACTGGTTTCACATTCACCACCCTGAATTGACTCTCTTCCGGGCGCTATCATGCCATACCGCGAAAGGT
TTTGCGCCATTCGATGGTGTCCGGGATCTCGACGCTCTCCCTTATGCGACTCCTGCATTAGGAAGCAGCC
CAGTAGTAGGTTGAGGCCGTTGAGCACCGCCGCCGCAAGGAATGGTGCATGCAAGGAGATGGCGCCCAAC
AGTCCCCCGGCCACGGGGCCTGCCACCATACCCACGCCGAAACAAGCGCTCATGAGCCCGAAGTGGCGAG
CCCGATCTTCCCCATCGGTGATGTCGGCGATATAGGCGCCAGCAACCGCACCTGTGGCGCCGGTGATGCC
GGCCACGATGCGTCCGGCGTAGAGGATCGAGATCTCGATCCCGCGAAATTAATACGACTCACTATAGGGG
AATTGTGAGCGGATAACAATTCCCCACTAGTAATAATTTTGTTTAACTTTAAGAAGGAGATATACCATGG
AAACTGAAGAAGGTAAACTGGTAATCTGGATTAACGGCGATAAAGGCTATAACGGTCTCGCTGAAGTCGG
TAAGAAATTCGAGAAAGATACCGGAATTAAAGTCACCGTTGAGCATCCGGATAAACTGGAAGAGAAATTC
CCACAGGTTGCGGCAACTGGCGATGGCCCTGACATTATCTTCTGGGCACACGACCGCTTTGGTGGCTACG
CTCAATCTGGCCTGTTGGCTGAAATCACCCCGGACAAAGCGTTCCAGGACAAGCTGTATCCGTTTACCTG
GGATGCCGTACGTTACAACGGCAAGCTGATTGCTTACCCGATCGCTGTTGAAGCGTTATCGCTGATTTAT
AACAAAGACCTGCTGCCGAACCCGCCAAAAACCTGGGAAGAGATCCCGGCGCTGGATAAAGAACTGAAAG
CGAAAGGTAAGAGCGCCCTGATGTTCAACCTGCAAGAACCGTACTTCACCTGGCCGCTGATTGCTGCTGA
CGGGGGTTATGCGTTCAAGTATGAAAACGGCAAGTACGACATTAAAGACGTGGGCGTGGATAACGCTGGC
GCGAAAGCGGGTCTGACCTTCCTGGTTGACCTGATTAAAAACAAACACATGAATGCAGACACCGATTACT
CCATCGCAGAAGCTGCCTTTAATAAAGGCGAAACAGCGATGACCATCAACGGCCCGTGGGCATGGTCCAA
CATCGACACCAGCAAAGTGAATTATGGTGTAACGGTACTGCCGACCTTCAAGGGTCAACCATCCAAACCG
TTCGTTGGCGTGCTGAGCGCAGGTATTAACGCCGCCAGTCCGAACAAAGAGCTGGCAAAAGAGTTCCTCG
AAAACTATCTGCTGACTGATGAAGGTCTGGAAGCGGTTAATAAAGACAAACCGCTGGGTGCCGTAGCGCT
GAAGTCTTACGAGGAAGAGTTGGCGAAAGATCCACGTATTGCCGCCACGATGGAAAACGCCCAGAAAGGT
GAAATCATGCCGAACATCCCGCAGATGTCCGCTTTCTGGTATGCCGTGCGTACTGCGGTGATCAACGCCG
CCAGCGGTCGTCAGACTGTCGATGAAGCCCTTAAAGACGCGCAGACTGGTACCGGCAGCGGCCTGGAAGT
TCTGTTCCAGGGGCCCCATATGCTCGAGATCCCAAAGGATAGGCGAGAGAACTTGCAGAAGAAACTGTTC
CATATGCAGCAATTACTACCAAATTCCGGGCTTCCTAATCTTGATCGCTGGCACTCGCTCTTCCCACTCG
ATACAAAGGCTACGAGGAACTCCACTTGCTTTGGCTATCCTAGTTGGATGTACAAAGCACAGAACAACAA
GAATGGGAGACACTTCGCCTTGAGACGTATCGAAGGTTACCGGTTGACCAACGAAAAGGCCATTCTCAAC
GTCACTAAGGAGTGGAAAAAGATCATCAACGCAAACATTGTCACCGTACACGAAGCATTTACCACCGAAT
TCTTTGGCGACAGTTCTCTGATCTTCGTGTATGACTTTCACCCTCTTTCCGAAACACTCTACGACCATCA
TTTTCCACCAAACAACAGCCACAACAGATTACGGAATACGAACAAGATTCCCGAGAACCTTTTATGGAGC
TATGTGTGCCAAATAGCGAACGCGCTGTTGGCCATCCACAATGCCAAGCTGGCCGCCCGCTGTCTGGAGT
TGAGCAAGATCATCTGGGAAAACAACCGCATTCGGCTTGCGGCGTGCTCAATCCTCGATGTACTACATCA
TGACAGCCCCAATCGCAAAACTATTGAGGAGCTGCAACAAGAGGATTTTGTCAAGTTTGGCAGAATTATT
CTGGCTCTGGCCACGAACACCCCGACGCTCAATTTCAACAACATTGACGCTGCTCTGGCTACCATTGTGC
CGCGCTATTCGACACAGTTGAGGGGAGTATTGGAATGGCTCATTAAGCCTTCTGCTCCAGGGGAAACCAA
GACGGTTGAGACCCTAATGCCGATGATCGGTGCACGCTTTGCCAATTTTGCCAATTTTGTCATGCAGGAG
TCCGATGAGAAAGAGTTCCATCTTATGAGGGAATTGGAGAATGGCAGGATTGCCCGTCTCATGTTCAAAC
TGTCCGTTGTTAACGAGCGGGGCGATTCTTGTGGGGTGCACAACTGGTCGGAAACTGGAGAGCGCCTCCT
CCTAAAACTATTCAGGGATTATGTCTTCCACCAAGTGGATGCCGATGGAAAGGCTCGGCTCGACACGAAT
CACTACCTCAATTGCTTGAGTAAGCTCGACGCCAGCTCCGAAGAACAGATCTTGCTCACCAGTCGCGACA
ATGCCACGGTTTTCGTCGTCAGCTACAGGAGTATACGACAGATGCTGGACCGTGCGTATGGCGAGCTTGG
AAAGGAAAGTAAACCGAGCGCGACGGGGGCTACCATCTAACCTAGGAGATCCGGCTGCTAACAAAGCCCG
AAAGGAAGCTGAGTTGGCTGCTGCCACCGCTGAGCAATAACTAGCATAACCCCTTGGGGCCTCTAAACGG
GTCTTGAGGGGTTTTTTGCTGAAAGGAGGAACTATATCCGGATATCCCGCAAGAGGCCCGGCAGTACCGG
CATAACCAAGCCTATGCCTACAGCATCCAGGGTGACGGTGCCGAGGATGACGATGAGCGCATTGTTAGAT
TTCATACACGGTGCCTGACTGCGTTAGCAATTTAACTGTGATAAACTACCGCATTAAAGCTTATCGATGA
TAAGCTGTCAAACATGAGAA
Features (pLannotate 1.2.2; 20 found; start..end, strand, type, name):
    104..208     +  promoter       AmpR promoter: bla
    209..1069    +  CDS            AmpR: β-lactamase; bla; confers resistance to ampicillin, carbenicillin, and related antibiotics
   1240..1828    +  rep_origin     ori: high-copy-number ColE1/pMB1/pBR322/pUC origin of replication
   2014..2156    -  misc_feature   bom: basis of mobility region from pBR322
   2258..2449    -  CDS            rop: Rop protein, which maintains plasmids at low copy number; rop
   2466..2846    +  CDS            YPB1_ECOLX: Protein predicted: Swiss-Prot protein existence level 4. From Escherichia coli.
   3088..3712    -  CDS            TcR (fragment): tetracycline efflux protein; tet; confers resistance to tetracycline
   3727..3748    -  protein_bind   CAP binding site: CAP binding activates transcription in the presence of cAMP. E. coli catabolite activator protein
   3761..4843    -  CDS            lacI: lac repressor; lacI; The lac repressor binds to the lac operator to inhibit transcription in E. coli. This inhibition can be relieved by adding lactose or isopropyl-β-D-thiogalactopyranoside (IPTG).
   4844..4921    -  promoter       lacI promoter: lacI
   4929..5208    -  CDS            TcR (fragment): tetracycline efflux protein; tet; confers resistance to tetracycline
   5230..5248    +  promoter       T7 promoter: promoter for bacteriophage T7 RNA polymerase
   5249..5273    +  protein_bind   lac operator: The lac repressor binds to the lac operator to inhibit transcription in E. coli. This inhibition can be relieved by adding lactose or isopropyl-β-D-thiogalactopyranoside (IPTG). lac repressor encoded by lacI
   5288..5310    +  RBS            RBS: efficient ribosome binding site from bacteriophage T7 gene 10 (Olins and Rangwala, 1989)
   5321..6417    +  CDS            MBP (fragment): maltose binding protein from E. coli; malE (mutated); This version of the gene does not encode a signal sequence, so MBP will remain in the cytosol.
   6469..7737    +  CDS            par-2 (fragment): PAN3_NEUCR - Also known as pan3 From Neurospora crassa (strain ATCC 24698 / 74-OR23-1A / CBS 708.71 / DSM 1257 / FGSC 987).
   7754..7803    +  CDS            SET1 (fragment): solubility-enhancement tag derived from T7 phage gene 10B
   7811..7858    +  terminator     T7 terminator: transcription terminator for bacteriophage T7 RNA polymerase
   7881..7985    -  CDS            TcR (fragment): tetracycline efflux protein; tet; confers resistance to tetracycline
   8033..8061    -  promoter       tet promoter: E. coli promoter for tetracycline efflux protein gene
