[The description below was written by a language model from this plasmid's Addgene catalogue record and pLannotate feature annotations shown in this document.]
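Description:
pnEA-NpM-NcPAN3_234-656-GW-mut_U is an 8,070-nt bacterial expression plasmid for producing a fragment of the Neurospora crassa PAN3 protein (residues 234–656, per the construct name) in E. coli. The catalogue lists the backbone as unknown, but the annotated features show a pBR322/pET-style architecture: a ColE1/pMB1-type origin accompanied by the bom mobility region and the rop gene, which keeps copy number low (consistent with the "low copy" entry), an ampicillin resistance gene (bla) under its own promoter for selection, and several remnant fragments of the tetracycline resistance gene and its promoter that are interrupted by the expression cassette and are not expected to be functional.

The payload is a T7-driven cassette: a T7 promoter followed by a lac operator and the phage T7 gene 10 ribosome binding site, with a plasmid-borne lacI gene supplying repressor so that expression is IPTG-inducible in hosts that provide T7 RNA polymerase. The open reading frame begins with a maltose-binding protein lacking its signal sequence, so the fusion stays cytosolic; it serves as an N-terminal solubility and affinity tag. This is followed by the PAN3 coding segment (annotated as PAN3_NEUCR) and a T7 terminator. A short match to a T7 gene 10B-derived solubility tag lies just downstream of the insert and may simply be residual vector sequence. The record does not detail any linker or protease site between MBP and PAN3, nor which substitutions make up the "GW-mut" variant. The associated publication concerns the PAN3 pseudokinase structure and its interactions with the PAN2 deadenylase and GW182 proteins, which suggests the mutant was used as recombinant protein to probe GW182 binding.
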