Addgene plasmid #147681: pnEA-NpM-NcPAN3_234-656-GW-mut_U
Purpose: Bacterial Expression of NcPAN3_234-656-GW-mut
Depositing lab: Elisa Izaurralde. Depositing organization: Max Planck Institute for Developmental Biology. Publication: Structure of the PAN3 pseudokinase reveals the basis for interactions with the PAN2 deadenylase and the GW182 proteins. Christie M, Boland A, Huntzinger E, Weichenrieder O, Izaurralde E. Mol Cell. 2013 Aug 8;51(3):360-73. doi: 10.1016/j.molcel.2013.07.011. PubMed 23932717.
Backbone
  Vector backbone: Unknown
  Vector type: Bacterial Expression
Growth in bacteria
  Bacterial resistance: Ampicillin, 100 μg/mL
  Growth temperature: 37°C
  Growth strain: DH5alpha
  Copy number: Low Copy
Gene/Insert
  Gene/Insert name: NcPAN3_234-656-GW-mut
  Species: Neurospora crassa
  Cloning method: Unknown
Terms and licenses: Academic/Nonprofit Terms; Industry Terms: Not Available to Industry
Depositor comments: Plasmids from this collection were made available to the research community and donated after the lab closed. Please note that the sequence provided by the depositing laboratory may be theoretical/predicted or based on Sanger sequencing results. There may be discrepancies between sequencing results obtained by Addgene and the depositor sequence. If an Addgene verified sequence is not available, please contact before placing your order to request that our lab fully sequence the plasmid.
How to cite: pnEA-NpM-NcPAN3_234-656-GW-mut_U was a gift from Elisa Izaurralde (Addgene plasmid # 147681 ; http://n2t.net/addgene:147681 ; RRID:Addgene_147681)
